>Addgene plasmid #133668 | ZJOM140 | depositor full sequence | sequence record 256884 | Full Sequence
GAACGCGGCCGCCAGCTGAAGCTTCGTACGCTGCAGGTCGTGGGATTCCTGGGTTAATTAACATCGCTAG
CGCCTATTGGATTGGCCCAATTGCTGCCAAATTTGGTGAATATGGTGGTGATGTCGCAATGTGGTTAAGT
ATGGCGTTCTCAGGTGTTGTATACCCTCCTTGTAGATACTTAGAGCTACGTAAATTTGGTCGTTAATTGA
AATGACATAAGTATATATTAAAACTACGGTGCAGCGGCAAACTTTAGTTTAGATAATATTGGCAGGTAGA
TTCATGGTATGTTAAATTACGCTCAGGGAGGATATTTTTTTGTACACATTATCTTTTCACATGAAAATCT
AAGCCTGGTGGACAATTGAAATCATCGAGTGATATACTGACACTTTGAACAGTAGCACAAATCGTTTAAT
TTGCTGTCACGATCTAAGTTTTCTGTCAGCTGACTGTCCACCAATAAGATCAGCGGATTCCAAAGGCGTC
CTTCGAAAAAGCGATATCTCCCATCTTGGTTAGTAGCAAATAAAGGGAAGAGAAAATAAGACACACTCAA
GGATAAAATACTTCGCTTCTTCCAAGTATAAACACAGGAAAGAAAGATATACGAAGATTAGAATTTTTTT
CATACTTTTTACAAAACATTTTTTTGTACTTAGGCACGCTAATTGCGTAAAAATTAGCATAAACAGGAAA
TAAGATTATTTTGAAATGTATGTTATAATCCTCTTATTGAAAAATACATGAGATGTAGGAGAAGAACTAC
CAGGAAAGAAGATATTTAACAGATCGAACGAAACGGAAAAGAACTAAGAGAAAACAAATCTGGATTTGAC
TTTAAGAAAAAATTTATTTGCAAGTTTAACTCGTTCCCTGCTTTTCTATTTGGCTTGAGACGATAATTGC
ATAATTGTCCAAATTGTCCATCATATAATGAAGAATTCGATGCGAAATATTCCCTGTCACTTTCCTTTAG
TCAACGTATTCTTCTCCCTGAAGAAACAGTATACTAACAATACTCACCCATTTCGATTTTGATGTTGCCA
TACAAATAGATAACAAGCACAATGCTTTCACTACGTCAATCTATAAGATTTTTCAAGCCAGCCACAAGAA
CTTTGTGTAGCTCTAGATATCTGCTTCAGCAAAAACCCGTGGTGAAAACTGCCCAAAACTTAGCAGAAGT
TAATGGTCCAGAAACTTTGATTGGTCCTGGTGCTAAAGAGGGTACCGTTCCAACAGACCTAGATCAAGAA
ACTGGTTTAGCTAGGTTAGAATTATTGGGTAAATTAGAGGGTATCGATGTTTTCGACACCAAACCATTAG
ATTCGTCCAGGAAGGGTACCATGAAAGATCCGATCATCATTGAATCTTATGATGATTATCGTTATGTCGG
TTGTACGGGTTCTCCCGCTGGTTCACATACTATTATGTGGTTAAAACCAACTGTTAACGAAGTCGCCAGA
TGCTGGGAATGTGGTTCTGTTTACAAACTAAACCCTGTTGGTGTTCCAAATGATGACCACCATCACCTTT
CTCTTGAAGTTGCTGAAGAAATGAGCGAACTGATCAAAGAGAACATGCACATGAAGCTGTACATGGAAGG
CACCGTTGACAACCACCACTTTAAGTGCACCTCTGAGGGTGAGGGTAAGCCCTACGAAGGCACCCAAACC
ATGCGTATCAAAGTTGTGGAGGGCGGTCCACTGCCATTCGCTTTTGACATTCTGGCCACCAGCTTCCTGT
ACGGTTCCAAAACCTTCATTAACCATACTCAGGGCATTCCTGATTTCTTCAAACAGAGCTTTCCGGAAGG
TTTCACCTGGGAGCGTGTCACCACGTATGAAGATGGTGGTGTGTTGACCGCCACCCAAGATACCTCCCTG
CAAGATGGCTGTCTGATCTATAACGTGAAAATTCGTGGCGTCAACTTTACTAGCAATGGTCCCGTGATGC
AGAAGAAAACCCTGGGTTGGGAGGCCTTTACAGAAACCCTGTATCCTGCCGATGGTGGCCTGGAGGGCCG
TAACGACATGGCACTGAAGCTGGTTGGTGGCAGCCATTTGATCGCAAATGCCAAGACCACTTACAGAAGC
AAGAAACCCGCAAAAAATCTGAAGATGCCGGGTGTTTACTATGTCGACTACCGTCTGGAAAGAATTAAAG
AAGCAAATAATGAGACTTACGTGGAGCAGCACGAGGTTGCAGTCGCGAGATATTGCGACTTGCCTAGCAA
GCTGGGTCATAAACTGAATTGAGGCGCGCCACTTCTAAATAAGCGAATTTCTTATGATTTATGATTTTTA
TTATTAAATAAGTTATAAAAAAAATAAGTGTATACAAATTTTAAAGTGACTCTTAGGTTTTAAAACGAAA
ATTCTTATTCTTGAGTAACTCTTTCCTGTAGGTCAGGTTGCTTTCTCAGGTATAGTATGAGGTCGCTCTT
ATTGACCACACCTCTACCGGCAGATCCGCTAGGGATAACAGGGTAATATCTGCAGGTCGACAACCCTTAA
TATAACTTCGTATAATGTATGCTATACGAAGTTATTAGGTCTAGAGCGGCCGCGGAACGATCATTCACTA
TATATATATCAATTTATATATACGTATGTGTAATTGAAGAAAGATACGTTTTTTCCTCTATTGAGAGGCC
TGCTGGATGAATAGCTTTACCTTTTCTAAATCCTTGATACCATCAGTCTCTACTCCTCCACTTACATCGA
CACCGATCGCATTTGGTAACATATTAATGGCAACAGAAACGTTATCAGGATTCAATCCACCAGCGATAAT
GAATTTTATCTCGGGATGACTTGCAGACCAACTGGAAATTGCACTCCAATTCAATTTCTCACCAGTGCCA
CCTTCACCAGAATCGAACAACGTCAGCACATTGTCTACGTGTTCATACAGGTCCAGTAGTAATTCACAAT
CCTGTGGGAACTGGAACCTCTTAATGATTGGAATTGAAGATGGGATCAAAGATCTGTATTCTTTAATATC
TTCATCTCCATGTAATTGTATCACATCTAGATTATATTCGTGGTACAGTTGAAGGACATCATCAACGGAC
TGATTTCTAAACACCCCGACTAGTTTAGTACCTTTCACGTTCTCTTGTTGGTGAACTGCAGTTGAAATAC
CTTTCGCAACAGATGAGTCAATGGTTCTTTTCCTACCGGGAACACAAATGATACCTAAGTAATCAGCACC
ATCATCCACAGCAGTCTTTGCAGCTTCAACGGTTTGCAAACCACACACTTTAACGAGCATCACAGTAGAT
TTCGCAAGAGGGTAGCTCGCTCAGAGTACCCAAGTAAATGATTAGTAAACTGATGTTTGATAGTTCAATT
TTTCAATGAAATAACCTTATATTAAAATTGATATTACTATTATACAAAAATAAAGAATAAAGGATTTGAG
TTTATACATAAAATACCATTATTATTTGTTCAGTGAGAGATACCGGGGTATATGGGATGTGTGTAGTGAT
ACCATGCAATCATGTATCAAACATGGGCCCGGTACCGAGCTCTGGTCGAGAACCCTTAATATAACTTCGT
ATAATGTATGCTATACGAAGTTATTAGGTGATATCAGATCCACTAGTGGCCTATGCGGCCGCGGATCTGC
CGGTCTCCCTATAGTGAGTCGTATTAATTTCGATAAGCCAGGTTAACCTGCATTAATGAATCGGCCAACG
CGCGGGGAGAGGCGGTTTGCGTATTGGGCGCTCTTCCGCTTCCTCGCTCACTGACTCGCTGCGCTCGGTC
GTTCGGCTGCGGCGAGCGGTATCAGCTCACTCAAAGGCGGTAATACGGTTATCCACAGAATCAGGGGATA
ACGCAGGAAAGAACATGTGAGCAAAAGGCCAGCAAAAGGCCAGGAACCGTAAAAAGGCCGCGTTGCTGGC
GTTTTTCCATAGGCTCCGCCCCCCTGACGAGCATCACAAAAATCGACGCTCAAGTCAGAGGTGGCGAAAC
CCGACAGGACTATAAAGATACCAGGCGTTTCCCCCTGGAAGCTCCCTCGTGCGCTCTCCTGTTCCGACCC
TGCCGCTTACCGGATACCTGTCCGCCTTTCTCCCTTCGGGAAGCGTGGCGCTTTCTCAATGCTCACGCTG
TAGGTATCTCAGTTCGGTGTAGGTCGTTCGCTCCAAGCTGGGCTGTGTGCACGAACCCCCCGTTCAGCCC
GACCGCTGCGCCTTATCCGGTAACTATCGTCTTGAGTCCAACCCGGTAAGACACGACTTATCGCCACTGG
CAGCAGCCACTGGTAACAGGATTAGCAGAGCGAGGTATGTAGGCGGTGCTACAGAGTTCTTGAAGTGGTG
GCCTAACTACGGCTACACTAGAAGGACAGTATTTGGTATCTGCGCTCTGCTGAAGCCAGTTACCTTCGGA
AAAAGAGTTGGTAGCTCTTGATCCGGCAAACAAACCACCGCTGGTAGCGGTGGTTTTTTTGTTTGCAAGC
AGCAGATTACGCGCAGAAAAAAAGGATCTCAAGAAGATCCTTTGATCTTTTCTACGGGGTCTGACGCTCA
GTGGAACGAAAACTCACGTTAAGGGATTTTGGTCATGAGATTATCAAAAAGGATCTTCACCTAGATCCTT
TTAAATTAAAAATGAAGTTTTAAATCAATCTAAAGTATATATGAGTAAACTTGGTCTGACAGTTACCAAT
GCTTAATCAGTGAGGCACCTATCTCAGCGATCTGTCTATTTCGTTCATCCATAGTTGCCTGACTCCCCGT
CGTGTAGATAACTACGATACGGGAGGGCTTACCATCTGGCCCCAGTGCTGCAATGATACCGCGAGACCCA
CGCTCACCGGCTCCAGATTTATCAGCAATAAACCAGCCAGCCGGAAGGGCCGAGCGCAGAAGTGGTCCTG
CAACTTTATCCGCCTCCATCCAGTCTATTAATTGTTGCCGGGAAGCTAGAGTAAGTAGTTCGCCAGTTAA
TAGTTTGCGCAACGTTGTTGCCATTGCTACAGGCATCGTGGTGTCACGCTCGTCGTTTGGTATGGCTTCA
TTCAGCTCCGGTTCCCAACGATCAAGGCGAGTTACATGATCCCCCATGTTGTGCAAAAAAGCGGTTAGCT
CCTTCGGTCCTCCGATCGTTGTCAGAAGTAAGTTGGCCGCAGTGTTATCACTCATGGTTATGGCAGCACT
GCATAATTCTCTTACTGTCATGCCATCCGTAAGATGCTTTTCTGTGACTGGTGAGTACTCAACCAAGTCA
TTCTGAGAATAGTGTATGCGGCGACCGAGTTGCTCTTGCCCGGCGTCAATACGGGATAATACCGCGCCAC
ATAGCAGAACTTTAAAAGTGCTCATCATTGGAAAACGTTCTTCGGGGCGAAAACTCTCAAGGATCTTACC
GCTGTTGAGATCCAGTTCGATGTAACCCACTCGTGCACCCAACTGATCTTCAGCATCTTTTACTTTCACC
AGCGTTTCTGGGTGAGCAAAAACAGGAAGGCAAAATGCCGCAAAAAAGGGAATAAGGGCGACACGGAAAT
GTTGAATACTCATACTCTTCCTTTTTCAATATTATTGAAGCATTTATCAGGGTTATTGTCTCATGAGCGG
ATACATATTTGAATGTATTTAGAAAAATAAACAAATAGGGGTTCCGCGCACATTTCCCCGAAAAGTGCCA
CCTGACGTCTAAGAAACCATTATTATCATGACATTAACCTATAAAAATAGGCGTATCACGAGGCCCTTTC
GTCTCGCGCGTTTCGGTGATGACGGTGAAAACCTCTGACACATGCAGCTCCCGGAGACGGTCACAGCTTG
TCTGTAAGCGGATGCCGGGAGCAGACAAGCCCGTCAGGGCGCGTCAGCGGGTGTTGGCGGGTGTCGGGGC
TGGCTTAACTATGCGGCATCAGAGCAGATTGTACTGAGAGTGCACCATATGGACATATTGTCGTTAGAAC
GCGGCTACAATTAATACATAACCTTATGTATCATACACATACGATTTAGGTGACACTATA
Features (pLannotate 1.2.2; 15 found; start..end, strand, type, name):
     21..203     +  CDS            TPN1 (fragment): TPN1_YEAST - Experimental evidence at protein level: Swiss-Prot protein existence level 1. Thiamine-regulated, high affinity import carrier of pyridoxine, pyridoxal and pyridoxamine. From Saccharomyces cerevisiae (strain ATCC 204508 / S288c) (Baker's yeast).
   1072..1536    +  CDS            COX4: COX4_YEAST - Experimental evidence at protein level: Swiss-Prot protein existence level 1. Component of the cytochrome c oxidase, the last enzyme in the mitochondrial electron transport chain which drives oxidative phosphorylation. The respiratory chain contains 3 multisubunit complexes succinate dehydrogenase (complex II, CII), ubiquinol- cytochrome c oxidoreductase (cytochrome b-c1 complex, complex III, CIII) and cytochrome c oxidase (complex IV, CIV), that cooperate to transfer electrons derived from NADH and succinate to molecular oxygen, creating an electrochemical gradient over the inner
   1561..2259    +  CDS            TagBFP: TagBFP is a basic (constitutively fluorescent) blue fluorescent protein published in 2008, derived from Entacmaea quadricolor. It is reported to be a very rapidly-maturing monomer with very low acid sensitivity.
   2283..2470    +  terminator     ADH1 terminator: S. cerevisiae ADH1; transcription terminator for the S. cerevisiae alcohol dehydrogenase 1 (ADH1) gene
   2522..2555    -  protein_bind   loxP: Cre-mediated recombination occurs in the 8-bp core sequence (GCATACAT). Cre recombinase
   2651..3280    -  CDS            TRP1: TRPF_KLULA - Protein inferred from homology: Swiss-Prot protein existence level 3. From Kluyveromyces lactis (strain ATCC 8585 / CBS 2359 / DSM 70799 / NBRC 1267 / NRRL Y-1140 / WM37) (Yeast) (Candida sphaerica).
   3561..3594    -  protein_bind   loxP: Cre-mediated recombination occurs in the 8-bp core sequence (GCATACAT). Cre recombinase
   3648..3666    -  promoter       T7 promoter: promoter for bacteriophage T7 RNA polymerase
   3688..3741    -  CDS            lacI (fragment): lac repressor; lacI; The lac repressor binds to the lac operator to inhibit transcription in E. coli. This inhibition can be relieved by adding lactose or isopropyl-β-D-thiogalactopyranoside (IPTG).
   3924..4512    -  rep_origin     ori: high-copy-number ColE1/pMB1/pBR322/pUC origin of replication
   4683..5543    -  CDS            AmpR: β-lactamase; bla; confers resistance to ampicillin, carbenicillin, and related antibiotics
   5544..5648    -  promoter       AmpR promoter: bla
   5743..5778    +  CDS            rop (fragment): Rop protein, which maintains plasmids at low copy number; rop
   5880..5931    +  misc_feature   bom (fragment): basis of mobility region from pBR322
   5994..2       +  promoter       SP6 promoter (across the origin): promoter for bacteriophage SP6 RNA polymerase
