>Addgene plasmid #133668 | ZJOM140 | addgene full sequence | sequence record 271502 | Addgene NGS Result
ACTCTTCCTTTTTCAATATTATTGAAGCATTTATCAGGGTTATTGTCTCATGAGCGGATACATATTTGAA
TGTATTTAGAAAAATAAACAAATAGGGGTTCCGCGCACATTTCCCCGAAAAGTGCCACCTGACGTCTAAG
AAACCATTATTATCATGACATTAACCTATAAAAATAGGCGTATCACGAGGCCCTTTCGTCTCGCGCGTTT
CGGTGATGACGGTGAAAACCTCTGACACATGCAGCTCCCGGAGACGGTCACAGCTTGTCTGTAAGCGGAT
GCCGGGAGCAGACAAGCCCGTCAGGGCGCGTCAGCGGGTGTTGGCGGGTGTCGGGGCTGGCTTAACTATG
CGGCATCAGAGCAGATTGTACTGAGAGTGCACCATATGGACATATTGTCGTTAGAACGCGGCTACAATTA
ATACATAACCTTATGTATCATACACATACGATTTAGGTGACACTATAGAACGCGGCCGCCAGCTGAAGCT
TCGTACGCTGCAGGTCGTGGGATTCCTGGGTTAATTAACATCGCTAGCGCCTATTGGATTGGCCCAATTG
CTGCCAAATTTGGTGAATATGGTGGTGATGTCGCAATGTGGTTAAGTATGGCGTTCTCAGGTGTTGTATA
CCCTCCTTGTAGATACTTAGAGCTACGTAAATTTGGTCGTTAATTGAAATGACATAAGTATATATTAAAA
CTACGGTGCAGCGGCAAACTTTAGTTTAGATAATATTGGCAGGTAGATTCATGGTATGTTAAATTACGCT
CAGGGAGGATATTTTTTTGTACACATTATCTTTTCACATGAAAATCTAAGCCTGGTGGACAATTGAAATC
ATCGAGTGATATACTGACACTTTGAACAGTAGCACAAATCGTTTAATTTGCTGTCACGATCTAAGTTTTC
TGTCAGCTGACTGTCCACCAATAAGATCAGCGGATTCCAAAGGCGTCCTTCGAAAAAGCGATATCTCCCA
TCTTGGTTAGTAGCAAATAAAGGGAAGAGAAAATAAGACACACTCAAGGATAAAATACTTCGCTTCTTCC
AAGTATAAACACAGGAAAGAAAGATATACGAAGATTAGAATTTTTTTCATACTTTTTACAAAACATTTTT
TTGTACTTAGGCACGCTAATTGCGTAAAAATTAGCATAAACAGGAAATAAGATTATTTTGAAATGTATGT
TATAATCCTCTTATTGAAAAATACATGAGATGTAGGAGAAGAACTACCAGGAAAGAAGATATTTAACAGA
TCGAACGAAACGGAAAAGAACTAAGAGAAAACAAATCTGGATTTGACTTTAAGAAAAAATTTATTTGCAA
GTTTAACTCGTTCCCTGCTTTTCTATTTGGCTTGAGACGATAATTGCATAATTGTCCAAATTGTCCATCA
TATAATGAAGAATTCGATGCGAAATATTCCCTGTCACTTTCCTTTAGTCAACGTATTCTTCTCCCTGAAG
AAACAGTATACTAACAATACTCACCCATTTCGATTTTGATGTTGCCATACAAATAGATAACAAGCACAAT
GCTTTCACTACGTCAATCTATAAGATTTTTCAAGCCAGCCACAAGAACTTTGTGTAGCTCTAGATATCTG
CTTCAGCAAAAACCCGTGGTGAAAACTGCCCAAAACTTAGCAGAAGTTAATGGTCCAGAAACTTTGATTG
GTCCTGGTGCTAAAGAGGGTACCGTTCCAACAGACCTAGATCAAGAAACTGGTTTAGCTAGGTTAGAATT
ATTGGGTAAATTAGAGGGTATCGATGTTTTCGACACCAAACCATTAGATTCGTCCAGGAAGGGTACCATG
AAAGATCCGATCATCATTGAATCTTATGATGATTATCGTTATGTCGGTTGTACGGGTTCTCCCGCTGGTT
CACATACTATTATGTGGTTAAAACCAACTGTTAACGAAGTCGCCAGATGCTGGGAATGTGGTTCTGTTTA
CAAACTAAACCCTGTTGGTGTTCCAAATGATGACCACCATCACCTTTCTCTTGAAGTTGCTGAAGAAATG
AGCGAACTGATCAAAGAGAACATGCACATGAAGCTGTACATGGAAGGCACCGTTGACAACCACCACTTTA
AGTGCACCTCTGAGGGTGAGGGTAAGCCCTACGAAGGCACCCAAACCATGCGTATCAAAGTTGTGGAGGG
CGGTCCACTGCCATTCGCTTTTGACATTCTGGCCACCAGCTTCCTGTACGGTTCCAAAACCTTCATTAAC
CATACTCAGGGCATTCCTGATTTCTTCAAACAGAGCTTTCCGGAAGGTTTCACCTGGGAGCGTGTCACCA
CGTATGAAGATGGTGGTGTGTTGACCGCCACCCAAGATACCTCCCTGCAAGATGGCTGTCTGATCTATAA
CGTGAAAATTCGTGGCGTCAACTTTACTAGCAATGGTCCCGTGATGCAGAAGAAAACCCTGGGTTGGGAG
GCCTTTACAGAAACCCTGTATCCTGCCGATGGTGGCCTGGAGGGCCGTAACGACATGGCACTGAAGCTGG
TTGGTGGCAGCCATTTGATCGCAAATGCCAAGACCACTTACAGAAGCAAGAAACCCGCAAAAAATCTGAA
GATGCCGGGTGTTTACTATGTCGACTACCGTCTGGAAAGAATTAAAGAAGCAAATAATGAGACTTACGTG
GAGCAGCACGAGGTTGCAGTCGCGAGATATTGCGACTTGCCTAGCAAGCTGGGTCATAAACTGAATTGAG
GCGCGCCACTTCTAAATAAGCGAATTTCTTATGATTTATGATTTTTATTATTAAATAAGTTATAAAAAAA
ATAAGTGTATACAAATTTTAAAGTGACTCTTAGGTTTTAAAACGAAAATTCTTATTCTTGAGTAACTCTT
TCCTGTAGGTCAGGTTGCTTTCTCAGGTATAGTATGAGGTCGCTCTTATTGACCACACCTCTACCGGCAG
ATCCGCTAGGGATAACAGGGTAATATCTGCAGGTCGACAACCCTTAATATAACTTCGTATAATGTATGCT
ATACGAAGTTATTAGGTCTAGAGCGGCCGCGGAACGATCATTCACTATATATATATCAATTTATATATAC
GTATGTGTAATTGAAGAAAGATACGTTTTTTCCTCTATTGAGAGGCCTGCTGGATGAATAGCTTTACCTT
TTCTAAATCCTTGATACCATCAGTCTCTACTCCTCCACTTACATCGACACCGATCGCATTTGGTAACATA
TTAATGGCAACAGAAACGTTATCAGGATTCAATCCACCAGCGATAATGAATTTTATCTCGGGATGACTTG
CAGACCAACTGGAAATTGCACTCCAATTCAATTTCTCACCAGTGCCACCTTCACCAGAATCGAACAACGT
CAGCACATTGTCTACGTGTTCATACAGGTCCAGTAGTAATTCACAATCCTGTGGGAACTGGAACCTCTTA
ATGATTGGAATTGAAGATGGGATCAAAGATCTGTATTCTTTAATATCTTCATCTCCATGTAATTGTATCA
CATCTAGATTATATTCGTGGTACAGTTGAAGGACATCATCAACGGACTGATTTCTAAACACCCCGACTAG
TTTAGTACCTTTCACGTTCTCTTGTTGGTGAACTGCAGTTGAAATACCTTTCGCAACAGATGAGTCAATG
GTTCTTTTCCTACCGGGAACACAAATGATACCTAAGTAATCAGCACCATCATCCACAGCAGTCTTTGCAG
CTTCAACGGTTTGCAAACCACACACTTTAACGAGCATCACAGTAGATTTCGCAAGAGGGTAGCTCGCTCA
GAGTACCCAAGTAAATGATTAGTAAACTGATGTTTGATAGTTCAATTTTTCAATGAAATAACCTTATATT
AAAATTGATATTACTATTATACAAAAATAAAGAATAAAGGATTTGAGTTTATACATAAAATACCATTATT
ATTTGTTCAGTGAGAGATACTGGGGTATATGGGATGTGTGTAGTGATACCATGCAATCATGTATCAAACA
TGGGCCCGGTACCGAGCTCTCGAGAACCCTTAATATAACTTCGTATAATGTATGCTATACGAAGTTATTA
GGTGATATCAGATCCACTAGTGGCCTATGCGGCCGCGGATCTGCCGGTCTCCCTATAGTGAGTCGTATTA
ATTTCGATAAGCCAGGTTAACCTGCATTAATGAATCGGCCAACGCGCGGGGAGAGGCGGTTTGCGTATTG
GGCGCTCTTCCGCTTCCTCGCTCACTGACTCGCTGCGCTCGGTCGTTCGGCTGCGGCGAGCGGTATCAGC
TCACTCAAAGGCGGTAATACGGTTATCCACAGAATCAGGGGATAACGCAGGAAAGAACATGTGAGCAAAA
GGCCAGCAAAAGGCCAGGAACCGTAAAAAGGCCGCGTTGCTGGCGTTTTTCCATAGGCTCCGCCCCCCTG
ACGAGCATCACAAAAATCGACGCTCAAGTCAGAGGTGGCGAAACCCGACAGGACTATAAAGATACCAGGC
GTTTCCCCCTGGAAGCTCCCTCGTGCGCTCTCCTGTTCCGACCCTGCCGCTTACCGGATACCTGTCCGCC
TTTCTCCCTTCGGGAAGCGTGGCGCTTTCTCATAGCTCACGCTGTAGGTATCTCAGTTCGGTGTAGGTCG
TTCGCTCCAAGCTGGGCTGTGTGCACGAACCCCCCGTTCAGCCCGACCGCTGCGCCTTATCCGGTAACTA
TCGTCTTGAGTCCAACCCGGTAAGACACGACTTATCGCCACTGGCAGCAGCCACTGGTAACAGGATTAGC
AGAGCGAGGTATGTAGGCGGTGCTACAGAGTTCTTGAAGTGGTGGCCTAACTACGGCTACACTAGAAGAA
CAGTATTTGGTATCTGCGCTCTGCTGAAGCCAGTTACCTTCGGAAAAAGAGTTGGTAGCTCTTGATCCGG
CAAACAAACCACCGCTGGTAGCGGTGGTTTTTTTGTTTGCAAGCAGCAGATTACGCGCAGAAAAAAAGGA
TCTCAAGAAGATCCTTTGATCTTTTCTACGGGGTCTGACGCTCAGTGGAACGAAAACTCACGTTAAGGGA
TTTTGGTCATGAGATTATCAAAAAGGATCTTCACCTAGATCCTTTTAAATTAAAAATGAAGTTTTAAATC
AATCTAAAGTATATATGAGTAAACTTGGTCTGACAGTTACCAATGCTTAATCAGTGAGGCACCTATCTCA
GCGATCTGTCTATTTCGTTCATCCATAGTTGCCTGACTCCCCGTCGTGTAGATAACTACGATACGGGAGG
GCTTACCATCTGGCCCCAGTGCTGCAATGATACCGCGAGACCCACGCTCACCGGCTCCAGATTTATCAGC
AATAAACCAGCCAGCCGGAAGGGCCGAGCGCAGAAGTGGTCCTGCAACTTTATCCGCCTCCATCCAGTCT
ATTAATTGTTGCCGGGAAGCTAGAGTAAGTAGTTCGCCAGTTAATAGTTTGCGCAACGTTGTTGCCATTG
CTACAGGCATCGTGGTGTCACGCTCGTCGTTTGGTATGGCTTCATTCAGCTCCGGTTCCCAACGATCAAG
GCGAGTTACATGATCCCCCATGTTGTGCAAAAAAGCGGTTAGCTCCTTCGGTCCTCCGATCGTTGTCAGA
AGTAAGTTGGCCGCAGTGTTATCACTCATGGTTATGGCAGCACTGCATAATTCTCTTACTGTCATGCCAT
CCGTAAGATGCTTTTCTGTGACTGGTGAGTACTCAACCAAGTCATTCTGAGAATAGTGTATGCGGCGACC
GAGTTGCTCTTGCCCGGCGTCAATACGGGATAATACCGCGCCACATAGCAGAACTTTAAAAGTGCTCATC
ATTGGAAAACGTTCTTCGGGGCGAAAACTCTCAAGGATCTTACCGCTGTTGAGATCCAGTTCGATGTAAC
CCACTCGTGCACCCAACTGATCTTCAGCATCTTTTACTTTCACCAGCGTTTCTGGGTGAGCAAAAACAGG
AAGGCAAAATGCCGCAAAAAAGGGAATAAGGGCGACACGGAAATGTTGAATACTCAT
Features (pLannotate 1.2.2; 15 found; start..end, strand, type, name):
      1..105     -  promoter       AmpR promoter: bla
    200..235     +  CDS            rop (fragment): Rop protein, which maintains plasmids at low copy number; rop
    337..388     +  misc_feature   bom (fragment): basis of mobility region from pBR322
    451..469     +  promoter       SP6 promoter: promoter for bacteriophage SP6 RNA polymerase
    488..670     +  CDS            TPN1 (fragment): TPN1_YEAST - Experimental evidence at protein level: Swiss-Prot protein existence level 1. Thiamine-regulated, high affinity import carrier of pyridoxine, pyridoxal and pyridoxamine. From Saccharomyces cerevisiae (strain ATCC 204508 / S288c) (Baker's yeast).
   1539..2003    +  CDS            COX4: COX4_YEAST - Experimental evidence at protein level: Swiss-Prot protein existence level 1. Component of the cytochrome c oxidase, the last enzyme in the mitochondrial electron transport chain which drives oxidative phosphorylation. The respiratory chain contains 3 multisubunit complexes succinate dehydrogenase (complex II, CII), ubiquinol- cytochrome c oxidoreductase (cytochrome b-c1 complex, complex III, CIII) and cytochrome c oxidase (complex IV, CIV), that cooperate to transfer electrons derived from NADH and succinate to molecular oxygen, creating an electrochemical gradient over the inner
   2028..2726    +  CDS            TagBFP: TagBFP is a basic (constitutively fluorescent) blue fluorescent protein published in 2008, derived from Entacmaea quadricolor. It is reported to be a very rapidly-maturing monomer with very low acid sensitivity.
   2750..2937    +  terminator     ADH1 terminator: S. cerevisiae ADH1; transcription terminator for the S. cerevisiae alcohol dehydrogenase 1 (ADH1) gene
   2989..3022    -  protein_bind   loxP: Cre-mediated recombination occurs in the 8-bp core sequence (GCATACAT). Cre recombinase
   3118..3747    -  CDS            TRP1: TRPF_KLULA - Protein inferred from homology: Swiss-Prot protein existence level 3. From Kluyveromyces lactis (strain ATCC 8585 / CBS 2359 / DSM 70799 / NBRC 1267 / NRRL Y-1140 / WM37) (Yeast) (Candida sphaerica).
   4025..4058    -  protein_bind   loxP: Cre-mediated recombination occurs in the 8-bp core sequence (GCATACAT). Cre recombinase
   4112..4130    -  promoter       T7 promoter: promoter for bacteriophage T7 RNA polymerase
   4152..4205    -  CDS            lacI (fragment): lac repressor; lacI; The lac repressor binds to the lac operator to inhibit transcription in E. coli. This inhibition can be relieved by adding lactose or isopropyl-β-D-thiogalactopyranoside (IPTG).
   4388..4976    -  rep_origin     ori: high-copy-number ColE1/pMB1/pBR322/pUC origin of replication
   5147..6007    -  CDS            AmpR: β-lactamase; bla; confers resistance to ampicillin, carbenicillin, and related antibiotics
