[The description below was written by a language model from this plasmid's Addgene catalogue record and pLannotate feature annotations shown in this document.]
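Description:
ZJOM140 is a yeast integrating expression plasmid of about 6 kb, built on the Clhn-mTagBFP2-Trp backbone, that places a blue fluorescent mitochondrial marker into the Saccharomyces cerevisiae genome as an additional gene copy. In E. coli it is maintained through a high-copy ColE1/pUC-type origin and selected with ampicillin via the bla gene and its promoter. No yeast replication origin or centromere is annotated, which fits its intended use as an integrating rather than episomal vector. Small rop, bom and lacI fragments and flanking SP6 and T7 promoters are leftovers of the cloning backbone.

The payload, named p1k-COX4-mTagBFP2, consists of the full COX4 coding sequence (a cytochrome c oxidase subunit of the mitochondrial respiratory chain) fused at its C terminus to mTagBFP2, annotated by the feature tool as TagBFP, and followed by the ADH1 terminator. No promoter is annotated. However, roughly 1 kb of sequence lies upstream of COX4, beginning with a fragment of the TPN1 coding sequence, and together with the "p1k" name this suggests that native upstream sequence drives expression, although the record does not say so explicitly. Downstream, in the opposite orientation, sits the Kluyveromyces lactis TRP1 auxotrophic marker flanked by two loxP sites, so transformants of trp1 strains are selected by tryptophan prototrophy and the marker could in principle be excised with Cre recombinase for reuse. The record does not state the integration locus.

The two sequence records (depositor and sequencing-derived) differ by only a few nucleotides in length and carry the same features in the same order. The plasmid belongs to a validated set of fluorescent-protein organelle markers and is used to label mitochondria in live-cell imaging.
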