Addgene plasmid #133668: ZJOM140
Purpose: Integration of COX4-mTagBFP2 as an additional copy in genome, use auxotrophic marker TRP1(Kluyveromyces lactis). Marker for yeast mitochondria.
Depositing lab: Zhiping Xie. Depositing organization: Shanghai Jiao Tong University. Publication: A Validated Set of Fluorescent-Protein-Based Markers for Major Organelles in Yeast (Saccharomyces cerevisiae). Zhu J, Zhang ZT, Tang SW, Zhao BS, Li H, Song JZ, Li D, Xie Z. MBio. 2019 Sep 3;10(5). pii: mBio.01691-19. doi: 10.1128/mBio.01691-19. PubMed 31481383.
Backbone
  Vector backbone: Clhn-mTagBFP2-Trp
  Vector type: Yeast Expression
Growth in bacteria
  Bacterial resistance: Ampicillin, 100 μg/mL
  Growth temperature: 37°C
  Growth strain: DH5alpha
  Copy number: Unknown
Gene/Insert
  Gene/Insert name: p1k-COX4-mTagBFP2
  Species: S. cerevisiae (budding yeast)
  Insert size (bp): 1500
  Entrez Gene: COX4 (a.k.a. YGL187C)
  Tag / fusion protein: mTagBFP2 (C terminal on insert)
  Cloning method: Gibson Cloning
Terms and licenses: Academic/Nonprofit Terms; Industry Terms: Not Available to Industry
How to cite: ZJOM140 was a gift from Zhiping Xie (Addgene plasmid # 133668 ; http://n2t.net/addgene:133668 ; RRID:Addgene_133668)
